>Addgene plasmid #67292 | 1000.pCCLsin.cPPT.hPGK.Myt1L.WPRE | depositor full sequence | sequence record 119450 | 1000.pCCLsin.cPPT.hPGK.Myt1L.WPRE sequence 10668 bps
CAGGTGGCACTTTTCGGGGAAATGTGCGCGGAACCCCTATTTGTTTATTTTTCTAAATACATTCAAATAT
GTATCCGCTCATGAGACAATAACCCTGATAAATGCTTCAATAATATTGAAAAAGGAAGAGTATGAGTATT
CAACATTTCCGTGTCGCCCTTATTCCCTTTTTTGCGGCATTTTGCCTTCCTGTTTTTGCTCACCCAGAAA
CGCTGGTGAAAGTAAAAGATGCTGAAGATCAGTTGGGTGCACGAGTGGGTTACATCGAACTGGATCTCAA
CAGCGGTAAGATCCTTGAGAGTTTTCGCCCCGAAGAACGTTTTCCAATGATGAGCACTTTTAAAGTTCTG
CTATGTGGCGCGGTATTATCCCGTATTGACGCCGGGCAAGAGCAACTCGGTCGCCGCATACACTATTCTC
AGAATGACTTGGTTGAGTACTCACCAGTCACAGAAAAGCATCTTACGGATGGCATGACAGTAAGAGAATT
ATGCAGTGCTGCCATAACCATGAGTGATAACACTGCGGCCAACTTACTTCTGACAACGATCGGAGGACCG
AAGGAGCTAACCGCTTTTTTGCACAACATGGGGGATCATGTAACTCGCCTTGATCGTTGGGAACCGGAGC
TGAATGAAGCCATACCAAACGACGAGCGTGACACCACGATGCCTGTAGCAATGGCAACAACGTTGCGCAA
ACTATTAACTGGCGAACTACTTACTCTAGCTTCCCGGCAACAATTAATAGACTGGATGGAGGCGGATAAA
GTTGCAGGACCACTTCTGCGCTCGGCCCTTCCGGCTGGCTGGTTTATTGCTGATAAATCTGGAGCCGGTG
AGCGTGGGTCTCGCGGTATCATTGCAGCACTGGGGCCAGATGGTAAGCCCTCCCGTATCGTAGTTATCTA
CACGACGGGGAGTCAGGCAACTATGGATGAACGAAATAGACAGATCGCTGAGATAGGTGCCTCACTGATT
AAGCATTGGTAACTGTCAGACCAAGTTTACTCATATATACTTTAGATTGATTTAAAACTTCATTTTTAAT
TTAAAAGGATCTAGGTGAAGATCCTTTTTGATAATCTCATGACCAAAATCCCTTAACGTGAGTTTTCGTT
CCACTGAGCGTCAGACCCCGTAGAAAAGATCAAAGGATCTTCTTGAGATCCTTTTTTTCTGCGCGTAATC
TGCTGCTTGCAAACAAAAAAACCACCGCTACCAGCGGTGGTTTGTTTGCCGGATCAAGAGCTACCAACTC
TTTTTCCGAAGGTAACTGGCTTCAGCAGAGCGCAGATACCAAATACTGTCCTTCTAGTGTAGCCGTAGTT
AGGCCACCACTTCAAGAACTCTGTAGCACCGCCTACATACCTCGCTCTGCTAATCCTGTTACCAGTGGCT
GCTGCCAGTGGCGATAAGTCGTGTCTTACCGGGTTGGACTCAAGACGATAGTTACCGGATAAGGCGCAGC
GGTCGGGCTGAACGGGGGGTTCGTGCACACAGCCCAGCTTGGAGCGAACGACCTACACCGAACTGAGATA
CCTACAGCGTGAGCTATGAGAAAGCGCCACGCTTCCCGAAGGGAGAAAGGCGGACAGGTATCCGGTAAGC
GGCAGGGTCGGAACAGGAGAGCGCACGAGGGAGCTTCCAGGGGGAAACGCCTGGTATCTTTATAGTCCTG
TCGGGTTTCGCCACCTCTGACTTGAGCGTCGATTTTTGTGATGCTCGTCAGGGGGGCGGAGCCTATGGAA
AAACGCCAGCAACGCGGCCTTTTTACGGTTCCTGGCCTTTTGCTGGCCTTTTGCTCACATGTTCTTTCCT
GCGTTATCCCCTGATTCTGTGGATAACCGTATTACCGCCTTTGAGTGAGCTGATACCGCTCGCCGCAGCC
GAACGACCGAGCGCAGCGAGTCAGTGAGCGAGGAAGCGGAAGAGCGCCCAATACGCAAACCGCCTCTCCC
CGCGCGTTGGCCGATTCATTAATGCAGCTGGCACGACAGGTTTCCCGACTGGAAAGCGGGCAGTGAGCGC
AACGCAATTAATGTGAGTTAGCTCACTCATTAGGCACCCCAGGCTTTACACTTTATGCTTCCGGCTCGTA
TGTTGTGTGGAATTGTGAGCGGATAACAATTTCACACAGGAAACAGCTATGACCATGATTACGCCAAGCG
CGCAATTAACCCTCACTAAAGGGAACAAAAGCTGGAGCTGCAAGCTTGGCCATTGCATACGTTGTATCCA
TATCATAATATGTACATTTATATTGGCTCATGTCCAACATTACCGCCATGTTGACATTGATTATTGACTA
GTTATTAATAGTAATCAATTACGGGGTCATTAGTTCATAGCCCATATATGGAGTTCCGCGTTACATAACT
TACGGTAAATGGCCCGCCTGGCTGACCGCCCAACGACCCCCGCCCATTGACGTCAATAATGACGTATGTT
CCCATAGTAACGCCAATAGGGACTTTCCATTGACGTCAATGGGTGGAGTATTTACGGTAAACTGCCCACT
TGGCAGTACATCAAGTGTATCATATGCCAAGTACGCCCCCTATTGACGTCAATGACGGTAAATGGCCCGC
CTGGCATTATGCCCAGTACATGACCTTATGGGACTTTCCTACTTGGCAGTACATCTACGTATTAGTCATC
GCTATTACCATGGTGATGCGGTTTTGGCAGTACATCAATGGGCGTGGATAGCGGTTTGACTCACGGGGAT
TTCCAAGTCTCCACCCCATTGACGTCAATGGGAGTTTGTTTTGGCACCAAAATCAACGGGACTTTCCAAA
ATGTCGTAACAACTCCGCCCCATTGACGCAAATGGGCGGTAGGCGTGTACGGTGGGAGGTCTATATAAGC
AGAGCTCGTTTAGTGAACCGGGGTCTCTCTGGTTAGACCAGATCTGAGCCTGGGAGCTCTCTGGCTAACT
AGGGAACCCACTGCTTAAGCCTCAATAAAGCTTGCCTTGAGTGCTTCAAGTAGTGTGTGCCCGTCTGTTG
TGTGACTCTGGTAACTAGAGATCCCTCAGACCCTTTTAGTCAGTGTGGAAAATCTCTAGCAGTGGCGCCC
GAACAGGGACCTGAAAGCGAAAGGGAAACCAGAGCTCTCTCGACGCAGGACTCGGCTTGCTGAAGCGCGC
ACGGCAAGAGGCGAGGGGCGGCGACTGGTGAGTACGCCAAAAATTTTGACTAGCGGAGGCTAGAAGGAGA
GAGATGGGTGCGAGAGCGTCAGTATTAAGCGGGGGAGAATTAGATCGCGATGGGAAAAAATTCGGTTAAG
GCCAGGGGGAAAGAAAAAATATAAATTAAAACATATAGTATGGGCAAGCAGGGAGCTAGAACGATTCGCA
GTTAATCCTGGCCTGTTAGAAACATCAGAAGGCTGTAGACAAATACTGGGACAGCTACAACCATCCCTTC
AGACAGGATCAGAAGAACTTAGATCATTATATAATACAGTAGCAACCCTCTATTGTGTGCATCAAAGGAT
AGAGATAAAAGACACCAAGGAAGCTTTAGACAAGATAGAGGAAGAGCAAAACAAAAGTAAGACCACCGCA
CAGCAAGCGGCCGCTGATCTTCAGACCTGGAGGAGGAGATATGAGGGACAATTGGAGAAGTGAATTATAT
AAATATAAAGTAGTAAAAATTGAACCATTAGGAGTAGCACCCACCAAGGCAAAGAGAAGAGTGGTGCAGA
GAGAAAAAAGAGCAGTGGGAATAGGAGCTTTGTTCCTTGGGTTCTTGGGAGCAGCAGGAAGCACTATGGG
CGCAGCCTCAATGACGCTGACGGTACAGGCCAGACAATTATTGTCTGGTATAGTGCAGCAGCAGAACAAT
TTGCTGAGGGCTATTGAGGCGCAACAGCATCTGTTGCAACTCACAGTCTGGGGCATCAAGCAGCTCCAGG
CAAGAATCCTGGCTGTGGAAAGATACCTAAAGGATCAACAGCTCCTGGGGATTTGGGGTTGCTCTGGAAA
ACTCATTTGCACCACTGCTGTGCCTTGGAATGCTAGTTGGAGTAATAAATCTCTGGAACAGATTTGGAAT
CACACGACCTGGATGGAGTGGGACAGAGAAATTAACAATTACACAAGCTTAATACACTCCTTAATTGAAG
AATCGCAAAACCAGCAAGAAAAGAATGAACAAGAATTATTGGAATTAGATAAATGGGCAAGTTTGTGGAA
TTGGTTTAACATAACAAATTGGCTGTGGTATATAAAATTATTCATAATGATAGTAGGAGGCTTGGTAGGT
TTAAGAATAGTTTTTGCTGTACTTTCTATAGTGAATAGAGTTAGGCAGGGATATTCACCATTATCGTTTC
AGACCCACCTCCCAACCCCGAGGGGACCCGACAGGCCCGAAGGAATAGAAGAAGAAGGTGGAGAGAGAGA
CAGAGACAGATCCATTCGATTAGTGAACGGATCTCGACGGTATCGGTTAACTTTTAAAAGAAAAGGGGGG
ATTGGGGGGTACAGTGCAGGGGAAAGAATAGTAGACATAATAGCAACAGACATACAAACTAAAGAATTAC
AAAAACAAATTACAAAAATTCAAAATTTTATCGATCACGAGACTAGCCTCGAGAAGCTTGATATCGAATT
CCCACGGGGTTGGGGTTGCGCCTTTTCCAAGGCAGCCCTGGGTTTGCGCAGGGACGCGGCTGCTCTGGGC
GTGGTTCCGGGAAACGCAGCGGCGCCGACCCTGGGTCTCGCACATTCTTCACGTCCGTTCGCAGCGTCAC
CCGGATCTTCGCCGCTACCCTTGTGGGCCCCCCGGCGACGCTTCCTGCTCCGCCCCTAAGTCGGGAAGGT
TCCTTGCGGTTCGCGGCGTGCCGGACGTGACAAACGGAAGCCGCACGTCTCACTAGTACCCTCGCAGACG
GACAGCGCCAGGGAGCAATGGCAGCGCGCCGACCGCGATGGGCTGTGGCCAATAGCGGCTGCTCAGCGGG
GCGCGCCGAGAGCAGCGGCCGGGAAGGGGCGGTGCGGGAGGCGGGGTGTGGGGCGGTAGTGTGGGCCCTG
TTCCTGCCCGCGCGGTGTTCCGCATTCTGCAAGCCTCCGGAGCGCACGTCGGCAGTCGGCTCCCTCGTTG
ACCGAATCACCGACCTCTCTCCCCAGGGGGATCCACCGGTGCTAGCCACCATGGACGTGGACTCTGAGGA
GAAGCGCCATCGCACACGGTCCAAAGGGGTTCGAGTTCCTGTGGAGCCAGCCATACAAGAGCTGTTCAGC
TGTCCCACTCCAGGCTGCGACGGCAGTGGTCACGTCAGTGGCAAATATGCACGACACAGAAGTGTATATG
GTTGTCCCTTGGCTAAAAAAAGAAAAACGCAAGATAAACAGCCCCAAGAACCTGCTCCCAAGCGAAAACC
ATTTGCAGTAAAAGCAGATAGTTCCTCAGTAGACGAATGTTATGAGAGTGATGGTACTGAAGACATGGAT
GATAAGGAGGAAGATGATGATGAGGAGTTCTCTGAAGACAATGATGAGCAAGGGGATGATGACGACGAAG
ATGAGGTGGATCGGGAAGACGAGGAGGAGATCGAGGAGGAAGATGATGAAGAAGATGATGATGATGAAGA
TGGTGACGATGTAGAAGAGGAAGAAGAGGATGATGATGAAGAGGAGGAAGAAGAGGAAGAGGAAGAAGAA
AATGAAGACCATCAAATGAGTTGTACTCGAATAATGCAGGACACAGACAAGGATGATAACAACAATGATG
AGTATGATAACTATGATGAACTGGTAGCTAAGTCGCTATTAAATCTTGGCAAAATTGCTGAGGATGCAGC
ATACCGAGCCAGGACTGAATCAGAGATGAACAGCAATACCTCCAATAGTCTGGAGGACGATAGTGACAAA
AACGAAAACCTCGGTCGGAAAAGCGAACTGAGTCTAGACTTAGACAGTGATGTTGTTAGAGAAACAGTGG
ACTCCCTTAAGCTGTTAGCACAAGGACATGGTGTTGTGCTATCAGAGAATATCAGTGACAGAAGTTATGC
TGAGGGGATGTCACAGCAGGACAGTAGAAATATGAACTATGTCATGCTAGGGAAGCCCATGAACAATGGA
CTCATGGAGAAGATGGTGGAGGAGAGTGATGAGGAAGTGTGTCTAAGTAGTCTAGAGTGCCTGAGGAACC
AGTGCTTTGACCTGGCCAGGAAACTCAGCGAGACCAACCCACAGGACAGGAGTCAGCCACCCAACATGAG
TGTGCGCCAACATGTCCGGCAAGAGGACGACTTCCCTGGGAGGACGCCAGACAGGAGCTACTCGGATATG
ATGAACCTTATGCGGCTGGAGGAGCAGCTCAGTCCCAGGTCTAGAACGTTCTCCAGCTGTGCCAAGGAGG
ATGGGTGTCATGAGAGGGATGATGACACCACCTCAGTGAACTCAGACAGGTCTGAGGAAGTGTTTGACAT
GACCAAGGGCAACCTGACTCTGCTAGAGAAAGCCATTGCCTTGGAGACAGAGAGAGCCAAGGCCATGCGG
GAGAAGATGGCCATGGATGCTGGGAGAAGGGATAACCTGAGATCCTATGAGGACCAGTCTCCAAGACAGC
TGGCTGGGGAAGACAGAAAATCCAAATCCAGTGACAGCCATGTCAAAAAGCCATACTATGGTAAAGATCC
CTCAAGAACAGAAAAGAGAGAGAGCAAGTGTCCAACCCCCGGGTGTGATGGAACCGGCCACGTAACTGGG
CTTTACCCGCATCACCGCAGTCTGTCTGGATGCCCGCACAAAGATAGGGTCCCTCCAGAAATTCTTGCCA
TGCATGAAAATGTTCTCAAGTGTCCCACTCCAGGCTGCACAGGGCGAGGGCATGTGAATAGCAACAGGAA
CTCGCACAGAAGCCTCTCTGGATGCCCCATTGCTGCTGCAGAAAAACTGGCAAAGGCCCAAGAGAAACAC
CAGAGCTGTGATGTGTCCAAATCCAACCAGGCCTCAGACCGAGTCCTCAGGCCAATGTGCTTTGTCAAAC
AGCTTGAGATTCCTCAGTATGGCTACAGAAACAATGTTCCCACAACCACACCACGCTCCAACCTGGCCAA
GGAGCTTGAGAAATACTCCAAGACTTCGTTTGAGTACAACAGTTACGACAACCATACTTATGGCAAAAGA
GCCATAGCTCCCAAGGTGCAAACCAGGGACATATCCCCCAAAGGATATGACGATGCCAAGCGGTACTGCA
AGAATGCCAGCCCCAGCAGCAGCACCACCAGCAGCTATGCACCTAGCAGCAGCAGCAACCTCAGCTGTGG
TGGTGGCAGCAGCGCCAGTAGCACGTGTAGCAAGAGCAGCTTTGACTACACACATGACATGGAGGCCGCA
CACATGGCAGCCACAGCCATTCTCAACCTGTCCACACGTTGTCGTGAAATGCCACAGAACCTGTCCACCA
AGCCACAGGACCTGTGTACTGCCCGGAACCCAGACATGGAGGTGGATGAGAATGGCACCCTGGACCTGAG
CATGAACAAGCAGAGGCCTCGAGACAGCTGCTGCCCAGTCCTGACACCCCTGGAACCCATGTCTCCGCAG
CAGCAGGCCGTGATGAGCAGCCGATGCTTCCAGCTGAGCGAGGGGGATTGCTGGGACTTGCCTGTAGACT
ACACCAAAATGAAGCCTCGGAGGGTAGATGAGGATGAGCCCAAAGAGATTACCCCAGAAGACTTGGACCC
ATTCCAGGAGGCTCTGGAAGAAAGACGGTATCCAGGGGAGGTGACCATCCCAAGCCCCAAACCCAAGTAC
CCTCAGTGCAAGGAAAGCAAAAAGGACTTAATAACTCTGTCTGGCTGCCCCCTGGCGGACAAAAGCATTC
GAAGTATGCTGGCCACCAGTTCCCAAGAGCTCAAGTGCCCCACCCCTGGCTGTGACGGTTCTGGACACAT
CACTGGCAATTACGCTTCTCATCGAAGCCTTTCTGGGTGCCCGAGAGCGAAGAAGAGTGGCATCCGGATA
GCACAGAGCAAAGAGGACAAGGAAGACCAGGAGCCAATCAGGTGTCCGGTACCTGGCTGTGACGGTCAGG
GACACATCACTGGGAAGTATGCATCCCACCGCAGCGCCTCCGGGTGTCCCTTGGCAGCCAAGAGGCAGAA
AGATGGGTACCTTAATGGCTCCCAGTTCTCCTGGAAGTCGGTCAAGACGGAGGGCATGTCCTGCCCTACC
CCCGGGTGTGATGGGTCAGGACACGTCAGTGGCAGCTTCCTCACACACCGCAGCTTGTCAGGATGTCCAA
GAGCCACATCAGCAATGAAGAAAGCAAAGCTGTCTGGAGAACAGATGTTGACTATCAAGCAGCGAGCCAG
CAACGGTATAGAAAATGATGAAGAAATCAAGCAGTTAGATGAAGAGATCAAGGAGCTTAATGAGTCCAAT
TCCCAGATGGAGGCTGACATGATCAAACTCAGAACTCAGATCACCACAATGGAGAGCAACCTGAAGACGA
TTGAGGAGGAGAACAAAGTCATTGAACAGCAGAATGAGTCGCTCTTGCACGAGTTGGCCAACCTGAGCCA
GTCCCTGATCCACAGCCTCGCCAACATCCAGCTGCCTCACATGGATCCAATCAATGAACAAAATTTTGAT
GCTTACGTGACTACTTTGACGGAAATGTATACAAATCAAGATCGTTATCAGAGTCCAGAAAATAAAGCCC
TACTGGAAAATATAAAGCAGGCTGTGAGAGGAATTCAGGTCTGACAATTCGATATCAAGCTTATCGATAA
GTCGACAATCAACCTCTGGATTACAAAATTTGTGAAAGATTGACTGGTATTCTTAACTATGTTGCTCCTT
TTACGCTATGTGGATACGCTGCTTTAATGCCTTTGTATCATGCTATTGCTTCCCGTATGGCTTTCATTTT
CTCCTCCTTGTATAAATCCTGGTTGCTGTCTCTTTATGAGGAGTTGTGGCCCGTTGTCAGGCAACGTGGC
GTGGTGTGCACTGTGTTTGCTGACGCAACCCCCACTGGTTGGGGCATTGCCACCACCTGTCAGCTCCTTT
CCGGGACTTTCGCTTTCCCCCTCCCTATTGCCACGGCGGAACTCATCGCCGCCTGCCTTGCCCGCTGCTG
GACAGGGGCTCGGCTGTTGGGCACTGACAATTCCGTGGTGTTGTCGGGGAAGCTGACGTCCTTTCCATGG
CTGCTCGCCTGTGTTGCCACCTGGATTCTGCGCGGGACGTCCTTCTGCTACGTCCCTTCGGCCCTCAATC
CAGCGGACCTTCCTTCCCGCGGCCTGCTGCCGGCTCTAGAGCCTCTTCCGCGTCTTCGCCTTCCCGGGTC
GAGCTCGGTACCTTTAAGACCAATGACTTACAAGGCAGCTGTAGATCTTAGCCACTTTTTAAAAGAAAAG
GGGGGACTGGAAGGGCTAATTCACTCCCAACGAAGACAAGATCTGCTTTTTGCTTGTACTGGGTCTCTCT
GGTTAGACCAGATCTGAGCCTGGGAGCTCTCTGGCTAACTAGGGAACCCACTGCTTAAGCCTCAATAAAG
CTTGCCTTGAGTGCTTCAAGTAGTGTGTGCCCGTCTGTTGTGTGACTCTGGTAACTAGAGATCCCTCAGA
CCCTTTTAGTCAGTGTGGAAAATCTCTAGCAGTAGTAGTTCATGTCATCTTATTATTCAGTATTTATAAC
TTGCAAAGAAATGAATATCAGAGAGTGAGAGGAACTTGTTTATTGCAGCTTATAATGGTTACAAATAAAG
CAATAGCATCACAAATTTCACAAATAAAGCATTTTTTTCACTGCATTCTAGTTGTGGTTTGTCCAAACTC
ATCAATGTATCTTATCATGTCTGGCTCTAGCTATCCCGCCCCTAACTCCGCCCATCCCGCCCCTAACTCC
GCCCAGTTCCGCCCATTCTCCGCCCCATGGCTGACTAATTTTTTTTATTTATGCAGAGGCCGAGGCCGCC
TCGGCCTCTGAGCTATTCCAGAAGTAGTGAGGAGGCTTTTTTGGAGGCCTAGGCTTTTGCGTCGAGACGT
ACCCAATTCGCCCTATAGTGAGTCGTATTACGCGCGCTCACTGGCCGTCGTTTTACAACGTCGTGACTGG
GAAAACCCTGGCGTTACCCAACTTAATCGCCTTGCAGCACATCCCCCTTTCGCCAGCTGGCGTAATAGCG
AAGAGGCCCGCACCGATCGCCCTTCCCAACAGTTGCGCAGCCTGAATGGCGAATGGCGCG
[124 nt withheld, positions 10211-10334]
C
[91 nt withheld, positions 10336-10426]
A
[49 nt withheld, positions 10428-10476]
CCTTTGACGTTGGAGTCCACGTTCTTT
[37 nt withheld, positions 10504-10540]
ACCCTATCTCGGTCTATTCTTTTGATTTATAAGGGATTTTGCCGATTTCGGCCTATTGGTTAAAAAATGA
GCTGATTTAACAAAAATTTAACGCGAATTTTAACAAAATATTAACGTTTACAATTTCC
Features (pLannotate 1.2.2; 28 found; start..end, strand, type, name):
     27..131     +  promoter       AmpR promoter: bla
    132..992     +  CDS            AmpR: β-lactamase; bla; confers resistance to ampicillin, carbenicillin, and related antibiotics
   1163..1751    +  rep_origin     ori: high-copy-number ColE1/pMB1/pBR322/pUC origin of replication
   1934..2026    +  CDS            lacI (fragment): lac repressor; lacI; The lac repressor binds to the lac operator to inhibit transcription in E. coli. This inhibition can be relieved by adding lactose or isopropyl-β-D-thiogalactopyranoside (IPTG).
   2039..2060    +  protein_bind   CAP binding site: CAP binding activates transcription in the presence of cAMP. E. coli catabolite activator protein
   2075..2105    +  promoter       lac promoter: promoter for the E. coli lac operon
   2109..2131    +  protein_bind   lac operator (fragment): The lac repressor binds to the lac operator to inhibit transcription in E. coli. This inhibition can be relieved by adding lactose or isopropyl-β-D-thiogalactopyranoside (IPTG). lac repressor encoded by lacI
   2174..2192    +  promoter       T3 promoter: promoter for bacteriophage T3 RNA polymerase
   2293..2672    +  enhancer       CMV enhancer: human cytomegalovirus immediate early enhancer
   2673..2876    +  promoter       CMV promoter: human cytomegalovirus (CMV) immediate early promoter
   2891..3071    +  LTR            5' LTR (truncated): truncated 5' long terminal repeat (LTR) from HIV-1
   3115..3240    +  misc_feature   HIV-1 Ψ: packaging signal of human immunodeficiency virus type 1
   3224..3587    +  CDS            HIV-1 gag (fragment): gag protein from human immunodeficiency virus 1; gag
   3682..4018    +  ncRNA          RRE: Accession: RF00036 - HIV Rev response element
   4343..4443    +  CDS            Rev (fragment): human immunodeficiency virus 1 (HIV-1) Rev protein; rev; enhances nuclear export of unspliced and incompletely spliced viral mRNAs
   4462..4579    +  misc_feature   cPPT/CTS: central polypurine tract and central termination sequence of HIV-1
   4599..4622    -  misc_feature   MCS (fragment): pBluescript multiple cloning site
   4626..5136    +  promoter       hPGK promoter: human phosphoglycerate kinase 1 promoter
   5161..8721    +  CDS            Myt1l: MYT1L_MOUSE - Also known as Kiaa1106 From Mus musculus (Mouse).
   8726..8749    +  misc_feature   MCS (fragment): pBluescript multiple cloning site
   8757..9303    +  misc_feature   WPRE (fragment): woodchuck hepatitis virus posttranscriptional regulatory element
   9318..9386    +  CDS            nef (fragment): NEF_HV1Z2 - Experimental evidence at protein level: Swiss-Prot protein existence level 1. Extracellular Nef protein targets CD4(+) T-lymphocytes for apoptosis by interacting with CXCR4 surface receptors. From Human immunodeficiency virus type 1 group M subtype D (isolate Z2/CDC-Z34) (HIV-1).
   9388..9621    +  LTR            3' LTR (ΔU3): self-inactivating 3' long terminal repeat (LTR) from HIV-1
   9693..9814    +  polyA_signal   SV40 poly(A) signal: SV40 polyadenylation signal
   9854..9989    +  rep_origin     SV40 ori: SV40 origin of replication
  10022..10040   -  promoter       T7 promoter: promoter for bacteriophage T7 RNA polymerase
  10048..10203   +  CDS            lacZα (fragment): LacZα fragment of β-galactosidase; lacZ fragment
  10211..10666   +  rep_origin     f1 ori (sequence partly withheld): f1 bacteriophage origin of replication; arrow indicates direction of (+) strand synthesis
