[The description below was written by a language model from this plasmid's Addgene catalogue record and pLannotate feature annotations shown in this document.]
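Description:
1000.pCCLsin.cPPT.hPGK.Myt1L.WPRE is a self-inactivating, third-generation-style HIV-1 lentiviral transfer plasmid for constitutive mammalian expression of mouse Myt1l, built on the pCCL-cppt-PGK-WPRE backbone (total 10,668 bp). In bacteria it is maintained through a high-copy ColE1/pUC-type origin and selected with ampicillin via the β-lactamase gene. Remnants of a pBluescript-type cloning vector are also annotated, including lac regulatory elements, T3 and T7 promoters, a lacZα fragment and an f1 origin. An SV40 origin and SV40 polyadenylation signal lie downstream of the viral cassette.

The viral genome is transcribed in packaging cells from a CMV enhancer/promoter fused to a truncated 5' LTR, which makes genomic RNA production independent of Tat. It carries the Ψ packaging signal with a partial gag sequence, the Rev response element for nuclear export of unspliced RNA, and the cPPT/CTS, which improves nuclear import and transduction efficiency. The 3' LTR has a U3 deletion, so after reverse transcription both LTRs are transcriptionally inactive and expression depends on the internal promoter. That promoter is human PGK, which drives the Myt1l coding sequence (about 3.6 kb, cloned between NheI and SalI sites). A WPRE follows to enhance transcript stability and expression. No epitope tag, reporter or mammalian selection marker is annotated.

The stated purpose is to induce conversion of human fibroblasts into induced neurons (iN). The associated work concerns direct neural conversion with viral vectors. The record does not state which other factors are delivered alongside Myt1l.
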