Addgene plasmid #67292: 1000.pCCLsin.cPPT.hPGK.Myt1L.WPRE
Purpose: Induce human iN conversion from fibroblast
Depositing lab: Malin Parmar. Depositing organization: Lund University. Publication: Direct neural conversion from human fibroblasts using self-regulating and nonintegrating viral vectors. Lau S, Rylander Ottosson D, Jakobsson J, Parmar M. Cell Rep. 2014 Dec 11;9(5):1673-80. doi: 10.1016/j.celrep.2014.11.017. Epub 2014 Dec 4. PubMed 25482564.
Backbone
  Vector backbone: pCCL-cppt-PGK-WPRE
  Backbone size w/o insert (bp): 7041
  Vector type: Mammalian Expression, Lentiviral
Growth in bacteria
  Bacterial resistance: Ampicillin, 100 μg/mL
  Growth temperature: 37°C
  Growth strain: Stbl3
  Copy number: Unknown
Gene/Insert
  Gene/Insert name: Myt1L (alt names: 2900046C06Rik; 2900093J19Rik; C630034G21Rik)
  Species: M. musculus (mouse)
  Insert size (bp): 3577
  GenBank ID: NC_000078.6
  Entrez Gene: Myt1l (a.k.a. 2900046C06Rik, 2900093J19Rik, C630034G21Rik, Nztf1, Pmng1, Png-1, mKIAA1106)
  Promoter: PGK
  Cloning method: Restriction Enzyme; 5′ cloning site NheI (not destroyed); 3′ cloning site SalI (not destroyed)
  Sequencing primers: 5′ ggagcgcacgtcgg; 3′ cagcaaccaggatttatacaagg
Terms and licenses: Academic/Nonprofit Terms; Industry Terms: Not Available to Industry
How to cite: 1000.pCCLsin.cPPT.hPGK.Myt1L.WPRE was a gift from Malin Parmar (Addgene plasmid # 67292 ; http://n2t.net/addgene:67292 ; RRID:Addgene_67292)
