>Addgene plasmid #67292 | 1000.pCCLsin.cPPT.hPGK.Myt1L.WPRE | addgene partial sequence | sequence record 119449 | WPRE-R 5'-CATAGCGTAAAAGGAGCAACA-3'
TGTAATCCAGAGGTTGATTGTCGACTTATCGATAAGCTTGATATCGAATTGTCAGACCTGAATTCCTCTC
ACAGCCTGCTTTATATTTTCCAGTAGGGCTTTATTTTCTGGACTCTGATAACGATCTTGATTTGTATACA
TTTCCGTCAAAGTAGTCACGTAAGCATCAAAATTTTGTTCATTGATTGGATCCATGTGAGGCAGCTGGAT
GTTGGCGAGGCTGTGGATCAGGGACTGGCTCAGGTTGGCCAACTCGTGCAAGAGCGACTCATTCTGCTGT
TCAATGACTTTGTTCTCCTCCTCAATCGTCTTCAGGTTGCTCTCCATTGTGGTGATCTGAGTTCTGAGTT
TGATCATGTCAGCCTCCATCTGGGAATTGGACTCATTAAGCTCCTTGATCTCTTCATCTAACTGCTTGAT
TTCTTCATCATTTTCTATACCGTTGCTGGCTCGCTGCTTGATAGTCAACATCTGTTCTCCAGACAGCTTT
GCTTTCTTCATTGCTGATGTGGCTCTTGGACATCCTGACAAGCTGCGGTGTGTGAGGAAGCTGCCACTGA
CGTGTCCTGACCCATCACACCCGGGGGTAGGGCAGGACATGCCCTCCGTCTTGACCGACTTCCAGGAGAA
CTGGGAGCCATTAAGGTACCCATCTTTCTGCCTCTTGGCTGCCAAGGGACACCCGGAGGCGCTGCGGTGG
GATGCATACTTCCCAGTGATGTGTCCCTGACCGTCACAGCCAGGTACCGGACACCTGATTGGCTCCTGGT
CTTCCTTGTC
