>Addgene plasmid #67292 | 1000.pCCLsin.cPPT.hPGK.Myt1L.WPRE | addgene partial sequence | sequence record 119451 | biPGK-F  5'-CTGACAATTCCGTGGTGTTGTCGG-3'
GCCACCTGGATTCTGCGCGGGACGTCCTTCTGCTACGTCCCTTCGGCCCTCAATCCAGCGGACCTTCCTT
CCCGCGGCCTGCTGCCGGCTCTAGAGCCTCTTCCGCGTCTTCGCCTTCCCGGGTCGAGCTCGGTACCTTT
AAGACCAATGACTTACAAGGCAGCTGTAGATCTTAGCCACTTTTTAAAAGAAAAGGGGGGACTGGAAGGG
CTAATTCACTCCCAACGAAGACAAGATCTGCTTTTTGCTTGTACTGGGTCTCTCTGGTTAGACCAGATCT
GAGCCTGGGAGCTCTCTGGCTAACTAGGGAACCCACTGCTTAAGCCTCAATAAAGCTTGCCTTGAGTGCT
TCAAGTAGTGTGTGCCCGTCTGTTGTGTGACTCTGGTAACTAGAGATCCCTCAGACCCTTTTAGTCAGTG
TGGAAAATCTCTAGCAGTAGTAGTTCATGTCATCTTATTATTCAGTATTTATAACTTGCAAAGAAATGAA
TATCAGAGAGTGAGAGGAACTTGTTTATTGCAGCTTATAATGGTTACAAATAAAGCAATAGCATCACAAA
TTTCACAAATAAAGCATTTTTTTCACTGCATTCTAGTTGTGGTTTGTCCAAACTCATCAATGTATCTTAT
CATGTCTGGCTCTAGCTATCCCGCCCCTAACTCCGCCCATCCCGCCCCTAACTCCGCCCAGTTCCGCCCA
TTCT
